Addgene plasmid #244187: L4857 dsRedExpress2 reporter, VEGFR2 NTEVp, VEGFR1 CTEVp in PiggyBac Transposon Vector
Purpose: PiggyBac transposon vector for expression of dsRed-Express2 synTF promoter; constitutive expression of VEGFR2 NTEVp chain, VEGFR1 CTEVp chain, and mNeonGreen-P2A-PuroR selection marker
Depositing lab: Joshua Leonard. Depositing organization: Northwestern University. Publication: Conversion of natural cytokine receptors into orthogonal synthetic biosensors. Edelstein HI, Cosio A, Ezekiel ML, Corcoran WK, Morris AH, Leonard JN. Nat Chem Biol. 2025 Aug 22:10.1038/s41589-025-01986-1. doi: 10.1038/s41589-025-01986-1. PubMed 40846994.
Backbone
  Vector backbone: pHIE426 PiggyBac Transposon Destination Vector
  Vector type: Mammalian Expression, Synthetic Biology
Growth in bacteria
  Bacterial resistance: Kanamycin, 50 μg/mL
  Growth temperature: 30°C
  Growth strain: NEB Stable
  Copy number: Low Copy
Gene/Insert
  Gene/Insert name: dsRed-Express2 under synTF responsive promoter; VEGFR2 NTEVp chain with WT NTEVp; VEGFR1 CTEVp chain; mNeonGreen-P2A-PuroR
  Species: H. sapiens (human), Synthetic
  Mutation: CTEVp_190K
  Promoter: hEF1a
  Tag / fusion protein: 3xFLAG (N terminal on insert)
  Cloning method: Golden Gate
Terms and licenses: Academic/Nonprofit Terms; Industry Terms: Not Available to Industry
Depositor comments: Please visit https://doi.org/10.1101/2024.03.23.586421 for bioRxiv preprint.
How to cite: L4857 dsRedExpress2 reporter, VEGFR2 NTEVp, VEGFR1 CTEVp in PiggyBac Transposon Vector was a gift from Joshua Leonard (Addgene plasmid # 244187 ; http://n2t.net/addgene:244187 ; RRID:Addgene_244187)
