[The description below was written by a language model from this plasmid's Addgene catalogue record and pLannotate feature annotations shown in this document.]
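Description:
L4857 is a large (about 20.4 kb) PiggyBac transposon plasmid built by Golden Gate assembly in the pHIE426 destination backbone. It is designed for stable genomic integration of a complete synthetic VEGF biosensor into mammalian cells when supplied with PiggyBac transposase. In bacteria it is maintained through a ColE1/pUC-type origin and a kanamycin resistance gene; the catalogue lists it as low copy, which suits a highly repetitive construct. The transposon terminal repeats are not annotated in the feature table, nor is the synTF-responsive promoter.

The payload consists of four tandem transcription units in the same orientation, each ending in a bGH polyadenylation signal. The first places DsRed-Express2 under a promoter responsive to a synthetic transcription factor (synTF), providing the fluorescent readout. The next two are driven by the human EF-1α promoter with its intron. One encodes a human VEGFR2 (KDR) fragment fused to the N-terminal half of split TEV protease (wild-type NTEVp). The other encodes a human VEGFR1 (FLT1) fragment fused to the C-terminal half (CTEVp carrying the 190K mutation). The VEGFR1 chain is followed by additional sequence containing a zinc-finger motif, which probably represents a tethered synTF, although the record does not say so explicitly. A 3xFLAG tag is recorded at the N terminus of the insert.

The apparent logic is that ligand-induced association of the two receptor chains reconstitutes TEV protease, which releases the transcription factor to activate the reporter. The fourth unit, also EF-1α driven, expresses mNeonGreen-P2A-PuroR so that integrants can be tracked by fluorescence and selected with puromycin. The short TRE3GV matches are probably incidental annotation hits. The construct supports work on converting natural cytokine receptors into orthogonal synthetic biosensors.
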