Features (pLannotate 1.2.2; 32 found; start..end, strand, type, name):
    327..352     -  misc_feature   MCS (fragment): pBluescript multiple cloning site
    963..1637    +  CDS            DsRed-Express2: DsRed-Express2 is a basic (constitutively fluorescent) orange fluorescent protein published in 2008, derived from Discosoma sp.. It is reported to be a rapidly-maturing protein.
   1691..1802    +  polyA_signal   bGH poly(A) signal: bovine growth hormone polyadenylation signal
   2287..2312    -  misc_feature   MCS (fragment): pBluescript multiple cloning site
   2983..3194    +  promoter       EF-1α core promoter: core promoter for human elongation factor EF-1α
   3195..3308    +  intron         EF-1α intron A (fragment): intron upstream of the start codon of human EF-1α
   3934..4137    +  intron         EF-1α intron A: truncated intron upstream of the start codon of human EF-1α
   4146..4180    +  promoter       TRE3GV promoter (fragment): 3rd-generation Tet-responsive promoter that can be activated by binding of Tet-On® 3G, optimized for retroviral and lentiviral vectors
   4259..6700    +  CDS            KDR (fragment): VGFR2_HUMAN - Also known as FLK1, VEGFR2. Experimental evidence at protein level: Swiss-Prot protein existence level 1. Tyrosine-protein kinase that acts as a cell-surface receptor for VEGFA, VEGFC and VEGFD. Plays an essential role in the regulation of angiogenesis, vascular development, vascular permeability, and embryonic hematopoiesis. Promotes proliferation, survival, migration and differentiation of endothelial cells. Promotes reorganization of the actin cytoskeleton. Isoforms lacking a transmembrane domain, such as isoform 2 and isoform 3, may function as decoy receptors for VEGFA, VEGF
   6704..7051    +  CDS            TEV protease (fragment): tobacco etch virus protease (Kapust et al., 2001)
   7105..7216    +  polyA_signal   bGH poly(A) signal: bovine growth hormone polyadenylation signal
   7701..7726    -  misc_feature   MCS (fragment): pBluescript multiple cloning site
   8397..8608    +  promoter       EF-1α core promoter: core promoter for human elongation factor EF-1α
   8609..8722    +  intron         EF-1α intron A (fragment): intron upstream of the start codon of human EF-1α
   9348..9551    +  intron         EF-1α intron A: truncated intron upstream of the start codon of human EF-1α
   9560..9594    +  promoter       TRE3GV promoter (fragment): 3rd-generation Tet-responsive promoter that can be activated by binding of Tet-On® 3G, optimized for retroviral and lentiviral vectors
   9673..12093   +  CDS            FLT1 (fragment): VGFR1_HUMAN - Also known as FLT, FRT, VEGFR1. Experimental evidence at protein level: Swiss-Prot protein existence level 1. [Isoform 7]: Has a truncated kinase domain; it increases phosphorylation of SRC at 'Tyr-418' by unknown means and promotes tumor cell invasion. From Homo sapiens (Human).
  12100..12453   +  CDS            TEV protease (fragment): tobacco etch virus protease (Kapust et al., 2001)
  12760..12792   +  CDS            CCR5TC (fragment): zinc-finger domain from the CCR5-224 (+) zinc-finger nuclease that recognizes the left half-site target sequence in the human CCR5 gene (Perez et al., 2008; Gross et al., 2013)
  13062..13173   +  polyA_signal   bGH poly(A) signal: bovine growth hormone polyadenylation signal
  13658..13683   -  misc_feature   MCS (fragment): pBluescript multiple cloning site
  14354..14565   +  promoter       EF-1α core promoter: core promoter for human elongation factor EF-1α
  14566..14679   +  intron         EF-1α intron A (fragment): intron upstream of the start codon of human EF-1α
  15305..15508   +  intron         EF-1α intron A: truncated intron upstream of the start codon of human EF-1α
  15517..15551   +  promoter       TRE3GV promoter (fragment): 3rd-generation Tet-responsive promoter that can be activated by binding of Tet-On® 3G, optimized for retroviral and lentiviral vectors
  15624..16331   +  CDS            mNeonGreen: mNeonGreen is a basic (constitutively fluorescent) green/yellow fluorescent protein published in 2013, derived from Branchiostoma lanceolatum. It is reported to be a very rapidly-maturing monomer with moderate acid sensitivity.
  16395..16991   +  CDS            PuroR: puromycin N-acetyltransferase; pac from Streptomyces alboniger; confers resistance to puromycin
  17042..17153   +  polyA_signal   bGH poly(A) signal: bovine growth hormone polyadenylation signal
  17638..17663   -  misc_feature   MCS (fragment): pBluescript multiple cloning site
  18415..19003   +  rep_origin     ori: high-copy-number ColE1/pMB1/pBR322/pUC origin of replication
  19162..19971   +  CDS            KanR: aminoglycoside phosphotransferase; aph(3')-Ia; confers resistance to kanamycin in bacteria or G418 (Geneticin®) in eukaryotes
  20373..20394   -  polyA_signal   SV40 poly(A) signal (fragment): SV40 polyadenylation signal
>Addgene plasmid #244187 | L4857 dsRedExpress2 reporter, VEGFR2 NTEVp, VEGFR1 CTEVp in PiggyBac Transposon Vector | addgene full sequence | sequence record 489486 | Addgene NGS Result
GCATCGCGATAAGCTCTAGAGGGACAGCCCCCCCCCAAAGCCCCCAGGGATGTAATTACGTCCCTCCCCC
GCTAGGGGGCAGCAGCGAGCCGCCCGGGGCTCCGCTCCGGTCCGGCGCTCCCCCCGCATCCCCGAGCCGG
CAGCGTGCGGGGACAGCCCGGGCACGGGGAAGGTGGCACGGGATCGCTTTCCTCTGAACGCTTCTCGCTG
CTCTTTGAGCCTGCAGACACCTGGGGGGATACGGGGAAAAAGCTTTAGGCTGAAAGAGAGATTTAGAATG
ACAGAATCATAGAACGGCCTGCGTACGGATGGGGCTCTAGCTCTAGAGCTTGATATCGAATTCCTGCAGC
CCCGCTAGAGGGACAGCCCCCCCCCAAAGCCCCCAGGGATGTAATTACGTCCCTCCCCCGCTAGGGGGCA
GCAGCGAGCCGCCCGGGGCTCCGCTCCGGTCCGGCGCTCCCCCCGCATCCCCGAGCCGGCAGCGTGCGGG
GACAGCCCGGGCACGGGGAAGGTGGCACGGGATCGCTTTCCTCTGAACGCTTCTCGCTGCTCTTTGAGCC
TGCAGACACCTGGGGGGATACGGGGAAAAAGCTTTAGGCTGAAAGAGAGATTTAGAATGACAGAATCATA
GAACGGCCTGGGCGCGCCTGGTGGCGAACGATCAACAGACGGGAGATTGCCAAGGTCTTGACAAACGAGT
GCTAGTACAAGATCTGCGAGGGTGTAGGGGTTAATGGTGTAGGGGTAATTGGTGTAGGGGTCTAGGGTGT
AGGGGTAATGGGTGTAGGGGTTTAAGGTGTAGGGGTAGCAGGTGTAGGGGTTCGTGGTGTAGGGGTTATA
GGTGTAGGGGTAATTGGTGTAGGGGTATGTGGTGTAGGGGTAACGGGTGTAGGGGTACGCTCTCTAGAGG
GTATATAATGGGGGCCACTAGTCTACTACCAGAGCTCATCGCTAGCGCCACCATGGATAGCACTGAGAAC
GTCATCAAGCCCTTCATGCGCTTCAAGGTGCACATGGAGGGCTCCGTGAACGGCCACGAGTTCGAGATCG
AGGGCGAGGGCGAGGGCAAGCCCTACGAGGGCACCCAGACCGCCAAGCTCCAGGTGACCAAGGGCGGCCC
CCTGCCCTTCGCCTGGGACATCCTGTCCCCCCAGTTCCAGTACGGCTCCAAGGTGTACGTGAAGCACCCC
GCCGACATCCCCGACTACAAGAAGCTGTCCTTCCCCGAGGGCTTCAAGTGGGAGCGCGTGATGAACTTCG
AGGACGGCGGCGTGGTGACCGTGACCCAGGACTCCTCCCTCCAGGACGGCACCTTCATCTACCACGTGAA
GTTCATCGGCGTGAACTTCCCCTCCGACGGCCCCGTAATGCAGAAGAAAACTCTGGGCTGGGAGCCCTCC
ACCGAGCGCCTGTACCCCCGCGACGGCGTGCTGAAGGGCGAGATCCACAAGGCGCTGAAGCTGAAGGGCG
GCGGCCACTACCTGGTGGAGTTCAAGTCAATCTACATGGCCAAGAAGCCCGTGAAGCTGCCCGGCTACTA
CTACGTGGACTCCAAGCTGGACATCACCTCCCACAACGAGGACTACACCGTGGTGGAGCAGTACGAGCGC
GCCGAGGCCCGCCACCACCTGTTCCAGTAGGCGGCCGCTCGAGTCTAGAGGGCCCGTTTAAACCCGCTGA
TCAGCCTCGACTGTGCCTTCTAGTTGCCAGCCATCTGTTGTTTGCCCCTCCCCCGTGCCTTCCTTGACCC
TGGAAGGTGCCACTCCCACTGTCCTTTCCTAATAAAATGAGGAAATTGCATCGCATTGTCTGAGTAGGTG
TCATTCTATTCTGGGGGGTGGGGTGGGGCAGGACAGCAAGGGGGAGGATTGGGAAGTCAATAGCAGGCAT
GCTGGGGATGCGGTGGGCTCTATGGCTTCTGAGGCAGGTCGAGGGTACATGCGCCTTACTCCTTGTGAGC
GCATCGCGATAAGCTCTAGAGGGACAGCCCCCCCCCAAAGCCCCCAGGGATGTAATTACGTCCCTCCCCC
GCTAGGGGGCAGCAGCGAGCCGCCCGGGGCTCCGCTCCGGTCCGGCGCTCCCCCCGCATCCCCGAGCCGG
CAGCGTGCGGGGACAGCCCGGGCACGGGGAAGGTGGCACGGGATCGCTTTCCTCTGAACGCTTCTCGCTG
CTCTTTGAGCCTGCAGACACCTGGGGGGATACGGGGAAAAAGCTTTAGGCTGAAAGAGAGATTTAGAATG
ACAGAATCATAGAACGGCCTGCGTACGGATGGGGCTCTAGCTCTAGAGCTTGATATCGAATTCCTGCAGC
CCCGCTAGAGGGACAGCCCCCCCCCAAAGCCCCCAGGGATGTAATTACGTCCCTCCCCCGCTAGGGGGCA
GCAGCGAGCCGCCCGGGGCTCCGCTCCGGTCCGGCGCTCCCCCCGCATCCCCGAGCCGGCAGCGTGCGGG
GACAGCCCGGGCACGGGGAAGGTGGCACGGGATCGCTTTCCTCTGAACGCTTCTCGCTGCTCTTTGAGCC
TGCAGACACCTGGGGGGATACGGGGAAAAAGCTTTAGGCTGAAAGAGAGATTTAGAATGACAGAATCATA
GAACGGCCTGGGCGCGCCTGGTGGCGAACGATCAACAGACGGGAGAGGGCAAAACCGATGTTGACGGACT
AATCCTGACAAGATCTGGGGAGGTCGCTGAGTAGTGCGCGAGCAAAATTTAAGCTACAACAAGGCAAGGC
TTGACCGACAATTGCATGAAGAATCTGCTTAGGGTTAGGCGTTTTGCGCTGCTTCGCGATGTACGGGCCA
GATATACGCGTGAGTAATTCATACAAAAGGACTCGCCCCTGCCTTGGGGAATCCCAGGGACCGTCGTTAA
ACTCCCACTAACGTAGAACCCAGAGATCGCTGCGTTCCCGCCCCCTCACCCGCCCGCTCTCGTCATCACT
GAGGTGGAGAAGAGCATGCGTGAGGCTCCGGTGCCCGTCAGTGGGCAGAGCGCACATCGCCCACAGTCCC
CGAGAAGTTGGGGGGAGGGGTCGGCAATTGAACCGGTGCCTAGAGAAGGTGGCGCGGGGTAAACTGGGAA
AGTGATGTCGTGTACTGGCTCCGCCTTTTTCCCGAGGGTGGGGGAGAACCGTATATAAGTGCAGTAGTCG
CCGTGAACGTTCTTTTTCGCAACGGGTTTGCCGCCAGAACACAGGTAAGTGCCGTGTGTGGTTCCCGCGG
GCCTGGCCTCTTTACGGGTTATGGCCCTTGCGTGCCTTGAATTACTTCCACGCCCCTGGCTGCAGTACGT
GATTCTTGATCCCGAGCTTCGGGTTGGAAGTGGGTGGGAGAGTTCGAGGCCTTGCGCTTAAGGAGCCCCT
TCGCCTCGTGCTTGAGTTGAGGCCTGGCTTGGGCGCTGGGGCCGCCGCGTGCGAATCTGGTGGCACCTTC
GCGCCTGTCTCGCTGCTTTCGATAAGTCTCTAGCCATTTAAAATTTTTGATGACCTGCTGCGACGCTTTT
TTTCTGGCAAGATAGTCTTGTAAATGCGGGCCAAGATCTGCACACTGGTATTTCGGTTTTTGGGGCCGCG
GGCGGCGACGGGGCCCGTGCGTCCCAGCGCACATGTTCGGCGAGGCGGGGCCTGCGAGCGCGGCCACCGA
GAATCGGACGGGGGTAGTCTCAAGCTGGCCGGCCTGCTCTGGTGCCTGGCCTCGCGCCGCCGTGTATCGC
CCCGCCCTGGGCGGCAAGGCTGGCCCGGTCGGCACCAGTTGCGTGAGCGGAAAGATGGCCGCTTCCCGGC
CCTGCTGCAGGGAGCTCAAAATGGAGGACGCGGCGCTCGGGAGAGCGGGCGGGTGAGTCACCCACACAAA
GGAAAAGGGCCTTTCCGTCCTCAGCCGTCGCTTCATGTGACTCCACGGAGTACCGGGCGCCGTCCAGGCA
CCTCGATTAGTTCTCGAGCTTTTGGAGTACGTCGTCTTTAGGTTGGGGGGAGGGGTTTTATGCGATGGAG
TTTCCCCACACTGAGTGGGTGGAGACTGAAGTTAGGCCAGCTTGGCACTTGATGTAATTCTCCTTGGAAT
TTGCCCTTTTTGAGTTTGGATCTTGGTTCATTCTCAAGCCTCAGACAGTGGTTCAAAGTTTTTTTCTTCC
ATTTCAGGTGTCGTGAGAGCTCGTTTAGTGAACCGTCAGATCGCCTGGAGACGCCATCCACGCTGTTTTG
ACCTCCATAGAAGAGAACGGGACCGATCCAAATTCTCGAGGCTAGCTGTACAGCCACCATGCAGAGCAAG
GTGCTGCTGGCTGTTGCCCTGTGGCTGTGCGTGGAAACCAGAGCCGACTACAAGGACCACGACGGCGATT
ATAAGGATCACGACATCGATTACAAAGACGACGACGACAAGGCCAGCGTGGGCCTGCCTTCTGTTTCTCT
GGATCTGCCCAGACTGAGCATCCAGAAGGACATCCTGACCATCAAGGCCAACACCACACTCCAGATCACC
TGTCGGGGACAGCGCGATCTGGATTGGCTGTGGCCTAACAATCAGAGCGGCAGCGAGCAGCGCGTGGAAG
TGACAGAGTGTTCCGATGGCCTGTTCTGCAAGACCCTGACAATCCCCAAAGTGATCGGCAACGACACCGG
GGCCTACAAGTGCTTCTACAGAGAGACAGACCTGGCCTCCGTGATCTACGTGTACGTGCAGGACTACAGA
AGCCCCTTTATCGCCAGCGTGTCCGATCAGCACGGCGTGGTGTATATCACCGAGAACAAGAACAAGACCG
TGGTCATCCCCTGCCTGGGCAGCATCAGCAACCTGAATGTGTCCCTGTGCGCCCGGTATCCTGAGAAGAG
ATTCGTGCCCGACGGCAACAGAATCAGCTGGGACAGCAAGAAGGGCTTCACTATCCCCAGCTACATGATC
AGCTACGCCGGCATGGTGTTCTGCGAGGCCAAGATCAACGACGAGAGCTACCAGAGCATCATGTATATCG
TGGTGGTCGTGGGCTACCGCATCTACGATGTGGTGCTGAGCCCTAGCCACGGCATCGAACTGTCTGTGGG
AGAGAAGCTGGTGCTGAACTGCACCGCCAGAACCGAGCTGAATGTGGGCATCGACTTCAACTGGGAGTAC
CCCAGCAGCAAGCACCAGCACAAGAAACTGGTCAACCGGGACCTGAAAACCCAGAGCGGCTCCGAGATGA
AGAAGTTCCTGAGCACACTGACAATCGACGGCGTGACCAGAAGCGACCAGGGCCTGTATACTTGTGCCGC
CTCTAGCGGCCTGATGACCAAGAAAAACAGCACCTTCGTGCGGGTCCACGAGAAGCCTTTTGTGGCCTTT
GGCAGCGGCATGGAAAGCCTGGTGGAAGCCACAGTGGGCGAGAGAGTCAGAATCCCCGCTAAGTACCTGG
GCTACCCTCCACCTGAGATCAAGTGGTACAAGAACGGCATCCCTCTGGAAAGCAACCACACAATCAAGGC
CGGCCACGTGCTGACAATCATGGAAGTGTCCGAGAGAGACACCGGCAATTACACCGTGATCCTGACTAAC
CCCATCAGCAAAGAAAAGCAGAGCCACGTGGTGTCCCTGGTGGTGTATGTGCCTCCTCAGATCGGCGAGA
AGTCCCTGATCAGCCCCGTGGACAGCTACCAGTACGGCACCACACAGACACTGACCTGCACCGTGTACGC
CATTCCTCCACCTCACCACATCCACTGGTACTGGCAGCTGGAAGAGGAATGCGCCAACGAGCCTTCTCAG
GCCGTGTCCGTGACAAACCCCTATCCTTGTGAAGAGTGGCGGAGCGTGGAAGATTTCCAAGGCGGCAACA
AGATCGAAGTCAACAAGAACCAGTTCGCCCTGATCGAGGGCAAGAACAAAACAGTGTCTACCCTCGTGAT
CCAGGCCGCCAATGTGTCTGCCCTGTATAAGTGCGAGGCCGTGAACAAAGTCGGCAGAGGCGAAAGAGTG
ATCAGCTTCCACGTGACAAGAGGCCCCGAGATCACCCTCCAGCCAGATATGCAGCCTACCGAGCAAGAGT
CCGTCAGCCTGTGGTGTACCGCCGACAGATCCACCTTCGAGAACCTGACCTGGTACAAGCTGGGACCCCA
GCCTCTGCCTATTCACGTGGGAGAACTGCCCACACCTGTGTGCAAGAACCTGGACACCCTGTGGAAACTG
AACGCCACCATGTTCAGCAACAGCACCAACGACATTCTGATCATGGAACTGAAGAACGCCAGCCTCCAGG
ACCAGGGCGATTATGTGTGTCTGGCCCAGGACAGAAAGACCAAAAAGCGGCACTGTGTCGTGCGGCAGCT
GACCGTGCTTGAAAGAGTGGCCCCAACCATCACCGGCAACCTGGAAAATCAGACCACCAGCATCGGCGAG
TCCATCGAGGTGTCATGTACCGCCTCTGGCAACCCACCTCCACAGATCATGTGGTTCAAGGACAACGAGA
CACTGGTCGAGGACAGCGGCATCGTGCTGAAGGACGGCAATCGGAATCTGACCATTCGGAGAGTGCGGAA
AGAGGACGAGGGACTGTATACCTGCCAGGCCTGTAGCGTGCTGGGCTGTGCTAAAGTGGAAGCCTTCTTT
ATCATCGAGGGCGCTCAAGAAAAGACCAACCTCGAAATCATCATCCTCGTGGGCACAGCCGTGATCGCCA
TGTTCTTTTGGCTGCTGCTCGTGATCATCCTGCGGACCGTGAAAGGCGCCGAGAGCTTGTTTAAGGGGCC
GCGTGATTACAACCCGATATCGAGCACCATTTGTCATTTGACGAATGAATCTGATGGGCACACAACATCG
TTGTATGGTATTGGATTTGGTCCCTTCATCATTACAAACAAGCACTTGTTTAGAAGAAATAATGGAACAC
TGTTGGTCCAATCACTACATGGTGTATTCAAGGTCAAGAACACCACGACTTTGCAACAACACCTCATTGA
TGGGAGGGACATGATAATTATTCGCATGCCTAAGGATTTCCCACCATTTCCTCAAAAGCTGAAATTTAGA
GAGCCACAAAGGGAAGAGCGCATATGTCTTGTGACAACCAACTTCCAAACTTAGGCGGCCGCTCGAGTCT
AGAGGGCCCGTTTAAACCCGCTGATCAGCCTCGACTGTGCCTTCTAGTTGCCAGCCATCTGTTGTTTGCC
CCTCCCCCGTGCCTTCCTTGACCCTGGAAGGTGCCACTCCCACTGTCCTTTCCTAATAAAATGAGGAAAT
TGCATCGCATTGTCTGAGTAGGTGTCATTCTATTCTGGGGGGTGGGGTGGGGCAGGACAGCAAGGGGGAG
GATTGGGAAGTCAATAGCAGGCATGCTGGGGATGCGGTGGGCTCTATGGCTTCTGAGGCAGGTCGAAGAA
CTATTTCCTGGCTGTTACGCGAGCGCATCGCGATAAGCTCTAGAGGGACAGCCCCCCCCCAAAGCCCCCA
GGGATGTAATTACGTCCCTCCCCCGCTAGGGGGCAGCAGCGAGCCGCCCGGGGCTCCGCTCCGGTCCGGC
GCTCCCCCCGCATCCCCGAGCCGGCAGCGTGCGGGGACAGCCCGGGCACGGGGAAGGTGGCACGGGATCG
CTTTCCTCTGAACGCTTCTCGCTGCTCTTTGAGCCTGCAGACACCTGGGGGGATACGGGGAAAAAGCTTT
AGGCTGAAAGAGAGATTTAGAATGACAGAATCATAGAACGGCCTGCGTACGGATGGGGCTCTAGCTCTAG
AGCTTGATATCGAATTCCTGCAGCCCCGCTAGAGGGACAGCCCCCCCCCAAAGCCCCCAGGGATGTAATT
ACGTCCCTCCCCCGCTAGGGGGCAGCAGCGAGCCGCCCGGGGCTCCGCTCCGGTCCGGCGCTCCCCCCGC
ATCCCCGAGCCGGCAGCGTGCGGGGACAGCCCGGGCACGGGGAAGGTGGCACGGGATCGCTTTCCTCTGA
ACGCTTCTCGCTGCTCTTTGAGCCTGCAGACACCTGGGGGGATACGGGGAAAAAGCTTTAGGCTGAAAGA
GAGATTTAGAATGACAGAATCATAGAACGGCCTGGGCGCGCCTGGTGGCGAACGATCAACAGACGGGAGA
GGACTAAATAGTAGTTCAGACGCCGTTAAGCGCAAGATCTGGGGAGGTCGCTGAGTAGTGCGCGAGCAAA
ATTTAAGCTACAACAAGGCAAGGCTTGACCGACAATTGCATGAAGAATCTGCTTAGGGTTAGGCGTTTTG
CGCTGCTTCGCGATGTACGGGCCAGATATACGCGTGAGTAATTCATACAAAAGGACTCGCCCCTGCCTTG
GGGAATCCCAGGGACCGTCGTTAAACTCCCACTAACGTAGAACCCAGAGATCGCTGCGTTCCCGCCCCCT
CACCCGCCCGCTCTCGTCATCACTGAGGTGGAGAAGAGCATGCGTGAGGCTCCGGTGCCCGTCAGTGGGC
AGAGCGCACATCGCCCACAGTCCCCGAGAAGTTGGGGGGAGGGGTCGGCAATTGAACCGGTGCCTAGAGA
AGGTGGCGCGGGGTAAACTGGGAAAGTGATGTCGTGTACTGGCTCCGCCTTTTTCCCGAGGGTGGGGGAG
AACCGTATATAAGTGCAGTAGTCGCCGTGAACGTTCTTTTTCGCAACGGGTTTGCCGCCAGAACACAGGT
AAGTGCCGTGTGTGGTTCCCGCGGGCCTGGCCTCTTTACGGGTTATGGCCCTTGCGTGCCTTGAATTACT
TCCACGCCCCTGGCTGCAGTACGTGATTCTTGATCCCGAGCTTCGGGTTGGAAGTGGGTGGGAGAGTTCG
AGGCCTTGCGCTTAAGGAGCCCCTTCGCCTCGTGCTTGAGTTGAGGCCTGGCTTGGGCGCTGGGGCCGCC
GCGTGCGAATCTGGTGGCACCTTCGCGCCTGTCTCGCTGCTTTCGATAAGTCTCTAGCCATTTAAAATTT
TTGATGACCTGCTGCGACGCTTTTTTTCTGGCAAGATAGTCTTGTAAATGCGGGCCAAGATCTGCACACT
GGTATTTCGGTTTTTGGGGCCGCGGGCGGCGACGGGGCCCGTGCGTCCCAGCGCACATGTTCGGCGAGGC
GGGGCCTGCGAGCGCGGCCACCGAGAATCGGACGGGGGTAGTCTCAAGCTGGCCGGCCTGCTCTGGTGCC
TGGCCTCGCGCCGCCGTGTATCGCCCCGCCCTGGGCGGCAAGGCTGGCCCGGTCGGCACCAGTTGCGTGA
GCGGAAAGATGGCCGCTTCCCGGCCCTGCTGCAGGGAGCTCAAAATGGAGGACGCGGCGCTCGGGAGAGC
GGGCGGGTGAGTCACCCACACAAAGGAAAAGGGCCTTTCCGTCCTCAGCCGTCGCTTCATGTGACTCCAC
GGAGTACCGGGCGCCGTCCAGGCACCTCGATTAGTTCTCGAGCTTTTGGAGTACGTCGTCTTTAGGTTGG
GGGGAGGGGTTTTATGCGATGGAGTTTCCCCACACTGAGTGGGTGGAGACTGAAGTTAGGCCAGCTTGGC
ACTTGATGTAATTCTCCTTGGAATTTGCCCTTTTTGAGTTTGGATCTTGGTTCATTCTCAAGCCTCAGAC
AGTGGTTCAAAGTTTTTTTCTTCCATTTCAGGTGTCGTGAGAGCTCGTTTAGTGAACCGTCAGATCGCCT
GGAGACGCCATCCACGCTGTTTTGACCTCCATAGAAGAGAACGGGACCGATCCAAATTCTCGAGGCTAGC
TGTACAGCCACCATGGTGTCCTACTGGGATACCGGCGTTCTGCTGTGTGCCCTGCTGTCTTGTCTGCTGC
TGACCGGATCTAGCAGCGGCGACTACAAGGACCACGACGGCGATTATAAGGATCATGACATCGATTACAA
GGACGATGACGACAAGAGCAAGCTGAAGGACCCCGAGCTGAGCCTGAAGGGAACCCAGCATATTATGCAG
GCCGGCCAGACACTGCACCTCCAGTGTAGAGGCGAAGCCGCTCACAAATGGTCCCTGCCTGAGATGGTGT
CCAAAGAGAGCGAGCGGCTGAGCATCACCAAGAGCGCCTGTGGCAGAAACGGCAAGCAGTTCTGCTCCAC
ACTGACCCTGAATACTGCCCAGGCCAACCACACCGGCTTCTACAGCTGCAAGTATCTGGCCGTGCCTACC
AGCAAGAAGAAAGAAACCGAGAGCGCCATCTACATCTTCATCAGCGACACCGGCAGACCCTTCGTGGAAA
TGTACTCTGAGATCCCCGAGATCATCCACATGACCGAGGGCAGAGAGCTGGTCATCCCTTGCAGAGTGAC
AAGCCCCAACATCACCGTGACTCTGAAGAAGTTCCCTCTGGACACACTGATCCCCGACGGCAAGAGAATC
ATCTGGGACAGCCGGAAGGGCTTCATCATCAGCAACGCCACCTACAAAGAGATCGGCCTGCTGACCTGTG
AAGCCACCGTGAACGGCCACCTGTATAAGACCAACTACCTGACACACAGGCAGACCAACACCATCATCGA
CGTGCAGATCAGCACCCCTCGGCCAGTGAAACTGCTGAGAGGACACACCCTGGTGCTGAATTGCACCGCC
ACCACACCTCTGAACACCAGAGTGCAGATGACCTGGTCTTACCCCGACGAGAAGAACAAGCGGGCTTCCG
TGCGGAGAAGAATCGACCAGAGCAACAGCCACGCCAACATCTTCTACTCCGTGCTGACCATCGACAAGAT
GCAGAACAAGGACAAGGGCCTGTATACCTGTAGAGTGCGGAGCGGCCCTAGCTTCAAGAGCGTGAACACC
TCCGTGCATATCTACGACAAGGCCTTCATCACAGTGAAGCACCGGAAGCAGCAGGTCCTGGAAACAGTGG
CCGGCAAGAGGTCCTACAGACTGAGCATGAAAGTGAAGGCTTTCCCATCTCCTGAGGTCGTGTGGCTGAA
GGATGGACTGCCTGCCACAGAGAAGTCTGCCAGATACCTGACCAGAGGCTACAGCCTGATCATCAAGGAC
GTGACCGAGGAAGATGCCGGCAACTACACCATCCTGCTGTCCATCAAGCAGAGCAACGTGTTCAAGAACC
TGACCGCCACTCTGATCGTGAACGTGAAGCCCCAAATCTATGAGAAGGCCGTGTCCAGCTTTCCCGATCC
TGCTCTGTATCCCCTGGGCTCCAGACAGATCCTGACCTGTACCGCCTATGGCATCCCTCAGCCTACCATC
AAGTGGTTCTGGCACCCCTGCAACCACAACCACAGCGAGGCCAGATGCGACTTCTGTAGCAACAACGAGG
AATCCTTCATCCTGGACGCCGACAGCAACATGGGCAACAGAATCGAGAGCATCACACAGCGCATGGCCAT
CATTGAGGGCAAGAACAAGATGGCCTCAACTCTGGTGGTGGCCGACTCCAGAATCAGCGGCATCTATATC
TGTATCGCCAGCAACAAAGTGGGCACCGTGGGCAGAAACATCAGCTTCTACATCACCGATGTGCCCAACG
GCTTCCACGTGAACCTGGAAAAGATGCCCACCGAAGGCGAGGACCTGAAGCTGAGCTGTACCGTGAACAA
GTTCCTGTACCGGGATGTGACCTGGATTCTGCTGCGGACAGTGAACAACCGGACCATGCACTACAGCATC
AGCAAGCAGAAGATGGCCATTACCAAAGAGCACAGCATCACCCTGAATCTGACCATCATGAACGTGTCCC
TGCAAGACAGCGGCACCTACGCCTGTAGAGCCCGGAATGTGTATACCGGCGAGGAAATCCTGCAAAAGAA
AGAGATCACCATCCGGGACCAAGAGGCCCCTTACCTGCTGAGAAACCTGAGCGATCACACCGTGGCCATC
AGCTCCAGCACCACACTGGACTGTCATGCCAATGGCGTGCCCGAGCCTCAGATCACCTGGTTTAAGAACA
ACCACAAGATCCAGCAAGAGCCCGGCATCATTCTCGGCCCTGGAAGCTCTACCCTGTTCATCGAGAGAGT
GACCGAAGAGGACGAGGGCGTGTACCACTGCAAGGCCACCAATCAGAAAGGCAGCGTGGAAAGCAGCGCC
TACCTGACCGTTCAGGGCACCAGCGACAAGTCCAACCTGGAACTGATCACTCTGACCTGCACCTGTGTGG
CCGCTACACTGTTTTGGCTGCTGCTCACCCTGTTTATTCGGAAGATGAAGCGGGGCGCCAAGAGCATGTC
TAGCATGGTGTCAGACACTAGTTGCACATTCCCTTCATCTGATGGCATATTCTGGAAGCATTGGATTCAA
ACCAAGGATGGGCAGTGTGGCAGTCCATTAGTATCAACTAGAGATGGGTTCATTGTTGGTATACACTCAG
CATCGAATTTCACCAACACAAACAATTATTTCACAAGCGTGCCGAAAAACTTCATGGAATTGAAAACAAA
TCAGGAGGCGCAGCAGTGGGTTAGTGGTTGGCGATTAAATGCTGACTCAGTATTGTGGGGGGGCCATAAA
GTTTTCATGGTGAAACCTGAAGAGCCTTTTCAGCCAGTTAAGGAAGCGACTCAACTCATGAATCTTAAGG
GCTCGGAGAACCTGTATTTTCAGATGGGGGGAGGCAGCGGGGGCCCTAAGAAAAAGCGCAAAGTCTCCGG
AGACGCTCTGGATGACTTTGATCTGGACATGCTTGGTTCCGATGCCTTGGACGATTTTGACCTCGATATG
CTGGGCTCCGACGCTCTCGACGATTTCGACCTCGACATGCTGGGTAGCGATGCACTGGATGACTTTGATC
TGGATATGCTCGGATCCGGTGGTGGCGGGTCTGGAGGAGGAGGTAGTGGTGGAGGTGGCTCTGGTACCGC
TAGACCCGGCGAAAGACCTTTCCAGTGCCGGATCTGCATGAGGAACTTCAGCAAGGGCGAGAGACTCGTG
CGGCACACCAGAACACACACAGGCGAGAAGCCCTTCCAGTGTAGAATCTGTATGCGCAACTTCAGCCGGA
TGGACAACCTGAGCACCCACCTGAGAACCCATACCGGGGAGAAGCCATTTCAATGCCGCATCTGTATGAG
AAATTTTTCCCGGAAGGACGCCCTGAACCGGCACCTGAAAACACACCTGAGAGGCAGCTGAGCGGCCGCT
CGAGTCTAGAGGGCCCGTTTAAACCCGCTGATCAGCCTCGACTGTGCCTTCTAGTTGCCAGCCATCTGTT
GTTTGCCCCTCCCCCGTGCCTTCCTTGACCCTGGAAGGTGCCACTCCCACTGTCCTTTCCTAATAAAATG
AGGAAATTGCATCGCATTGTCTGAGTAGGTGTCATTCTATTCTGGGGGGTGGGGTGGGGCAGGACAGCAA
GGGGGAGGATTGGGAAGTCAATAGCAGGCATGCTGGGGATGCGGTGGGCTCTATGGCTTCTGAGGCAGGT
CGAAGAGACTGCCCGACACATCTTAGTGAGCGCATCGCGATAAGCTCTAGAGGGACAGCCCCCCCCCAAA
GCCCCCAGGGATGTAATTACGTCCCTCCCCCGCTAGGGGGCAGCAGCGAGCCGCCCGGGGCTCCGCTCCG
GTCCGGCGCTCCCCCCGCATCCCCGAGCCGGCAGCGTGCGGGGACAGCCCGGGCACGGGGAAGGTGGCAC
GGGATCGCTTTCCTCTGAACGCTTCTCGCTGCTCTTTGAGCCTGCAGACACCTGGGGGGATACGGGGAAA
AAGCTTTAGGCTGAAAGAGAGATTTAGAATGACAGAATCATAGAACGGCCTGCGTACGGATGGGGCTCTA
GCTCTAGAGCTTGATATCGAATTCCTGCAGCCCCGCTAGAGGGACAGCCCCCCCCCAAAGCCCCCAGGGA
TGTAATTACGTCCCTCCCCCGCTAGGGGGCAGCAGCGAGCCGCCCGGGGCTCCGCTCCGGTCCGGCGCTC
CCCCCGCATCCCCGAGCCGGCAGCGTGCGGGGACAGCCCGGGCACGGGGAAGGTGGCACGGGATCGCTTT
CCTCTGAACGCTTCTCGCTGCTCTTTGAGCCTGCAGACACCTGGGGGGATACGGGGAAAAAGCTTTAGGC
TGAAAGAGAGATTTAGAATGACAGAATCATAGAACGGCCTGGGCGCGCCTGGTGGCGAACGATCAACAGA
CGGGAGAGGTTACAATATCCCGTGAAGCTTGAGTGGAATCAAGATCTGGGGAGGTCGCTGAGTAGTGCGC
GAGCAAAATTTAAGCTACAACAAGGCAAGGCTTGACCGACAATTGCATGAAGAATCTGCTTAGGGTTAGG
CGTTTTGCGCTGCTTCGCGATGTACGGGCCAGATATACGCGTGAGTAATTCATACAAAAGGACTCGCCCC
TGCCTTGGGGAATCCCAGGGACCGTCGTTAAACTCCCACTAACGTAGAACCCAGAGATCGCTGCGTTCCC
GCCCCCTCACCCGCCCGCTCTCGTCATCACTGAGGTGGAGAAGAGCATGCGTGAGGCTCCGGTGCCCGTC
AGTGGGCAGAGCGCACATCGCCCACAGTCCCCGAGAAGTTGGGGGGAGGGGTCGGCAATTGAACCGGTGC
CTAGAGAAGGTGGCGCGGGGTAAACTGGGAAAGTGATGTCGTGTACTGGCTCCGCCTTTTTCCCGAGGGT
GGGGGAGAACCGTATATAAGTGCAGTAGTCGCCGTGAACGTTCTTTTTCGCAACGGGTTTGCCGCCAGAA
CACAGGTAAGTGCCGTGTGTGGTTCCCGCGGGCCTGGCCTCTTTACGGGTTATGGCCCTTGCGTGCCTTG
AATTACTTCCACGCCCCTGGCTGCAGTACGTGATTCTTGATCCCGAGCTTCGGGTTGGAAGTGGGTGGGA
GAGTTCGAGGCCTTGCGCTTAAGGAGCCCCTTCGCCTCGTGCTTGAGTTGAGGCCTGGCTTGGGCGCTGG
GGCCGCCGCGTGCGAATCTGGTGGCACCTTCGCGCCTGTCTCGCTGCTTTCGATAAGTCTCTAGCCATTT
AAAATTTTTGATGACCTGCTGCGACGCTTTTTTTCTGGCAAGATAGTCTTGTAAATGCGGGCCAAGATCT
GCACACTGGTATTTCGGTTTTTGGGGCCGCGGGCGGCGACGGGGCCCGTGCGTCCCAGCGCACATGTTCG
GCGAGGCGGGGCCTGCGAGCGCGGCCACCGAGAATCGGACGGGGGTAGTCTCAAGCTGGCCGGCCTGCTC
TGGTGCCTGGCCTCGCGCCGCCGTGTATCGCCCCGCCCTGGGCGGCAAGGCTGGCCCGGTCGGCACCAGT
TGCGTGAGCGGAAAGATGGCCGCTTCCCGGCCCTGCTGCAGGGAGCTCAAAATGGAGGACGCGGCGCTCG
GGAGAGCGGGCGGGTGAGTCACCCACACAAAGGAAAAGGGCCTTTCCGTCCTCAGCCGTCGCTTCATGTG
ACTCCACGGAGTACCGGGCGCCGTCCAGGCACCTCGATTAGTTCTCGAGCTTTTGGAGTACGTCGTCTTT
AGGTTGGGGGGAGGGGTTTTATGCGATGGAGTTTCCCCACACTGAGTGGGTGGAGACTGAAGTTAGGCCA
GCTTGGCACTTGATGTAATTCTCCTTGGAATTTGCCCTTTTTGAGTTTGGATCTTGGTTCATTCTCAAGC
CTCAGACAGTGGTTCAAAGTTTTTTTCTTCCATTTCAGGTGTCGTGAGAGCTCGTTTAGTGAACCGTCAG
ATCGCCTGGAGACGCCATCCACGCTGTTTTGACCTCCATAGAAGAGAACGGGACCGATCCAAATTCTCGA
GGCTAGCGCCACCATGGTTTCCAAGGGCGAAGAGGACAATATGGCCAGCCTGCCTGCCACACACGAGCTG
CACATCTTTGGCAGCATCAACGGCGTGGACTTCGACATGGTCGGACAAGGCACCGGCAATCCCAACGACG
GCTACGAGGAACTGAACCTGAAGTCCACAAAGGGCGACCTCCAGTTCAGCCCCTGGATTCTGGTGCCTCA
CATCGGCTACGGCTTCCACCAGTACCTGCCTTATCCTGACGGCATGAGCCCTTTCCAGGCCGCCATGGTT
GATGGCTCTGGCTACCAGGTCCACCGGACCATGCAGTTTGAGGATGGCGCTTCCCTGACCGTGAACTACA
GATACACCTACGAGGGCAGCCACATCAAAGGCGAGGCCCAAGTGAAAGGCACAGGCTTCCCTGCTGATGG
CCCCGTGATGACCAATTCTCTGACAGCCGCCGACTGGTGCAGAAGCAAGAAAACATACCCCAACGACAAG
ACCATCATCAGCACCTTCAAGTGGTCCTACACCACCGGCAACGGCAAGCGGTACAGAAGCACCGCCAGAA
CCACCTACACCTTCGCCAAACCTATGGCCGCCAACTACCTGAAGAACCAGCCTATGTACGTGTTCCGCAA
GACCGAGCTGAAGCACTCCAAGACAGAACTGAACTTCAAAGAGTGGCAGAAAGCCTTCACCGACGTGATG
GGCATGGACGAACTCTACAAAGCCACGAACTTCAGCCTGCTGAAGCAGGCTGGAGACGTGGAGGAGAACC
CTGGACCCATGGCCACCGAGTACAAGCCCACGGTGCGCCTCGCCACCCGCGACGACGTCCCCCGGGCCGT
ACGCACCCTCGCCGCCGCGTTCGCCGACTACCCCGCCACGCGCCACACCGTCGACCCGGACCGCCACATC
GAGCGGGTCACCGAGCTGCAAGAACTCTTCCTCACGCGCGTCGGGCTCGACATCGGCAAGGTGTGGGTCG
CGGACGACGGCGCCGCGGTGGCGGTCTGGACCACGCCGGAGAGCGTCGAAGCGGGGGCGGTGTTCGCCGA
GATCGGCTCGCGCATGGCCGAGTTGAGCGGTTCCCGGCTGGCCGCGCAGCAACAGATGGAAGGCCTCCTG
GCGCCGCACCGGCCCAAGGAGCCCGCGTGGTTCCTGGCCACCGTCGGCGTCTCGCCCGACCACCAGGGCA
AGGGTCTGGGCAGCGCCGTCGTGCTCCCCGGAGTGGAGGCGGCCGAGCGCGCTGGGGTGCCCGCCTTCCT
GGAGACCTCCGCGCCCCGCAACCTCCCCTTCTACGAGCGGCTCGGCTTCACCGTCACCGCCGACGTCGAG
GTGCCCGAAGGACCGCGCACCTGGTGCATGACCCGCAAGCCCGGTGCCTGAGCGGCCGCTCGAGTCTAGA
GGGCCCGTTTAAACCCGCTGATCAGCCTCGACTGTGCCTTCTAGTTGCCAGCCATCTGTTGTTTGCCCCT
CCCCCGTGCCTTCCTTGACCCTGGAAGGTGCCACTCCCACTGTCCTTTCCTAATAAAATGAGGAAATTGC
ATCGCATTGTCTGAGTAGGTGTCATTCTATTCTGGGGGGTGGGGTGGGGCAGGACAGCAAGGGGGAGGAT
TGGGAAGTCAATAGCAGGCATGCTGGGGATGCGGTGGGCTCTATGGCTTCTGAGGCAGGTCGACACTGTT
TAACAAGCCCGTCAGTAGAGCGCATCGCGATAAGCTCTAGAGGGACAGCCCCCCCCCAAAGCCCCCAGGG
ATGTAATTACGTCCCTCCCCCGCTAGGGGGCAGCAGCGAGCCGCCCGGGGCTCCGCTCCGGTCCGGCGCT
CCCCCCGCATCCCCGAGCCGGCAGCGTGCGGGGACAGCCCGGGCACGGGGAAGGTGGCACGGGATCGCTT
TCCTCTGAACGCTTCTCGCTGCTCTTTGAGCCTGCAGACACCTGGGGGGATACGGGGAAAAAGCTTTAGG
CTGAAAGAGAGATTTAGAATGACAGAATCATAGAACGGCCTGCGTACGGATGGGGCTCTAGCTCTAGAGC
TTGATATCGAATTCCTGCAGCCCCGCTAGAGGGACAGCCCCCCCCCAAAGCCCCCAGGGATGTAATTACG
TCCCTCCCCCGCTAGGGGGCAGCAGCGAGCCGCCCGGGGCTCCGCTCCGGTCCGGCGCTCCCCCCGCATC
CCCGAGCCGGCAGCGTGCGGGGACAGCCCGGGCACGGGGAAGGTGGCACGGGATCGCTTTCCTCTGAACG
CTTCTCGCTGCTCTTTGAGCCTGCAGACACCTGGGGGGATACGGGGAAAAAGCTTTAGGCTGAAAGAGAG
ATTTAGAATGACAGAATCATAGAACGGCCTGGGCGCGCCTGGTGGCGAACGATCAACAGACGGGAGAGGC
AGAGAGGATGCACATGTGACCGAGGGATCCAGATGCTAGTTAAAAGTTTTGTTACTTTATAGAAGAAATT
TTGAGTTTTTGTTTTTTTTTAATAAATAAATAAACATAAATAAATTGTTTGTTGAATTTATTATTAGTAT
GTAAGTGTAAATATAATAAAACTTAATATCTATTCAAATTAATAAATAAACCTCGATATACAGACCGATA
AAACACATGCGTCAATTTTACGCATGATTATCTTTAACGTACGTCACAATATGATTATCTTTCTAGGGTT
AATCTAGTATACGCGTGAGCAAAAGGTCTGACGAGAAAGGATCTAGGTGAAGATCCTTTTTGATAATCTC
ATGACCAAAATCCCTTAACGTGAGTTTTCGTTCCACTGAGCGTCAGACCCCGTAGAAAAGATCAAAGGAT
CTTCTTGAGATCCTTTTTTTCTGCGCGTAATCTGCTGCTTGCAAACAAAAAAACCACCGCTACCAGCGGT
GGTTTGTTTGCCGGATCAAGAGCTACCAACTCTTTTTCCGAAGGTAACTGGCTTCAGCAGAGCGCAGATA
CCAAATACTGTTCTTCTAGTGTAGCCGTAGTTAGGCCACCACTTCAAGAACTCTGTAGCACCGCCTACAT
ACCTCGCTCTGCTAATCCTGTTACCAGTGGCTGCTGCCAGTGGCGATAAGTCGTGTCTTACCGGGTTGGA
CTCAAGACGATAGTTACCGGATAAGGCGCAGCGGTCGGGCTGAACGGGGGGTTCGTGCACACAGCCCAGC
TTGGAGCGAACGACCTACACCGAACTGAGATACCTACAGCGTGAGCTATGAGAAAGCGCCACGCTTCCCG
AAGGGAGAAAGGCGGACAGGTATCCGGTAAGCGGCAGGGTCGGAACAGGAGAGCGCACGAGGGAGCTTCC
AGGGGGAAACGCCTGGTATCTTTATAGTCCTGTCGGGTTTCGCCACCTCTGACTTGAGCGTCGATTTTTG
TGATGCTCGTCAGGGGGGCGGAGCCTATGGAAAAACGCCAGCAACGCGGCCTTTTTACGGTTCCTGGCCT
TTTGCTGGAGCTAGCATGGCCCGTGTCTCAAAATCTCTGATGTTACATTGCACAAGATAAAAATATATCA
TCATGAACAATAAAACTGTCTGCTTACATAAACAGTAATACAAGGGGTGTTATGAGCCATATTCAACGGG
AAACGTCGAGGCCGCGATTAAATTCCAACATGGATGCTGATTTATATGGGTATAAATGGGCTCGCGATAA
TGTCGGGCAATCAGGTGCGACAATCTATCGCTTGTATGGGAAGCCCGATGCGCCAGAGTTGTTTCTGAAA
CATGGCAAAGGTAGCGTTGCCAATGATGTTACAGATGAGATGGTCAGACTAAACTGGCTGACGGAATTTA
TGCCTCTTCCGACCATCAAGCATTTTATCCGTACTCCTGATGATGCATGGTTACTCACCACTGCGATCCC
CGGAAAAACAGCATTCCAGGTATTAGAAGAATATCCTGATTCAGGTGAAAATATTGTTGATGCGCTGGCA
GTGTTCCTGCGCCGGTTGCATTCGATTCCTGTTTGTAATTGTCCTTTTAACAGCGATCGCGTATTTCGTC
TCGCTCAGGCGCAATCACGAATGAATAACGGTTTGGTTGATGCGAGTGATTTTGATGACGAGCGTAATGG
CTGGCCTGTTGAACAAGTCTGGAAAGAAATGCATAAACTTTTGCCATTCTCACCGGATTCAGTCGTCACT
CATGGTGATTTCTCACTTGATAACCTTATTTTTGACGAGGGGAAATTAATAGGTTGTATTGATGTTGGAC
GAGTCGGAATCGCAGACCGATACCAGGATCTTGCCATCCTATGGAACTGCCTCGGTGAGTTTTCTCCTTC
ATTACAGAAACGGCTTTTTCAAAAATATGGTATTGATAATCCTGATATGAATAAATTGCAGTTTCATTTG
ATGCTCGATGAGTTTTTCTAATCAGAATTGGTTAATTGGTTGTAACACTGGCAGAGCATTACGCTGACTT
GACGGGACGGCGCAAGCTCATGACGGTCGCCACCGCTAGATTAACCCTAGAAAGATAGTCTGCGTAAAAT
TGACGCATGCATTCTTGAAATATTGCTCTCTCTTTCTAAATAGCGCGAATCCGTCGCTGTGCATTTAGGA
CATCTCAGTCGCCGCTTGGAGCTCCCGTGAGGCGTGCTTGTCAATGCGGTAAGTGTCACTGATTTTGAAC
TATAACGACCGCGTGAGTCAAAATGACGCATGATTATCTTTTACGTGACTTTTAAGATTTAACTCATACG
ATAATTATATTGTTATTTCATGTTCTACTTACGTGATAACTTATTATATATATATTTTCTTGTTATAGAT
ATCATTGATGAGTTTGGACAAACC
